>Addgene plasmid #100725 | pET28b-HRASLS3-1-132 | addgene full sequence | sequence record 197630 | Addgene NGS Result
GGGGCCTGCCACCATACCCACGCCGAAACAAGCGCTCATGAGCCCGAAGTGGCGAGCCCGATCTTCCCCA
TCGGTGATGTCGGCGATATAGGCGCCAGCAACCGCACCTGTGGCGCCGGTGATGCCGGCCACGATGCGTC
CGGCGTAGAGGATCGAGATCTCGATCCCGCGAAATTAATACGACTCACTATAGGGGAATTGTGAGCGGAT
AACAATTCCCCTCTAGAAATAATTTTGTTTAACTTTAAGAAGGAGATATACCATGGGCAGCAGCCATCAT
CATCATCATCACAGCAGCGGCCTGGTGCCGCGCGGCAGCCATATGCGTGCGCCCATTCCAGAGCCTAAGC
CTGGAGACCTGATTGAGATTTTTCGCCCTTTCTACAGACACTGGGCCATCTATGTTGGCGATGGATATGT
GGTTCATCTGGCCCCTCCAAGTGAGGTCGCAGGAGCTGGTGCAGCCAGTGTCATGTCCGCCCTGACTGAC
AAGGCCATCGTGAAGAAGGAATTGCTGTATGATGTGGCCGGGAGTGACAAGTACCAGGTCAACAACAAAC
ATGATGACAAGTACTCGCCGCTGCCCTGCAGCAAAATCATCCAGCGGGCGGAGGAGCTGGTGGGGCAGGA
GGTGCTCTACAAGCTGACCAGTGAGAACTGCGAGCACTTTGTGAATGAGCTGCGCTATGGAGTCGCCCGC
AGTGACCAGGTCAGAGATTAACTCGAGCACCACCACCACCACCACTGAGATCCGGCTGCTAACAAAGCCC
GAAAGGAAGCTGAGTTGGCTGCTGCCACCGCTGAGCAATAACTAGCATAACCCCTTGGGGCCTCTAAACG
GGTCTTGAGGGGTTTTTTGCTGAAAGGAGGAACTATATCCGGATTGGCGAATGGG
[124 nt withheld, positions 896-1019]
C
[91 nt withheld, positions 1021-1111]
A
[49 nt withheld, positions 1113-1161]
CCTTTGACGTTGGAGTCCACGTTCTTT
[37 nt withheld, positions 1189-1225]
ACCCTATCTCGGTCTATTCTTTTGATTTATAAGGGATTTTGCCGATTTCGGCCTATTGGTTAAAAAATGA
GCTGATTTAACAAAAATTTAACGCGAATTTTAACAAAATATTAACGCTTACAATTTAGGTGGCACTTTTC
GGGGAAATGTGCGCGGAACCCCTATTTGTTTATTTTTCTAAATACATTCAAATATGTATCCGCTCATGAA
TTAATTCTTAGAAAAACTCATCGAGCATCAAATGAAACTGCAATTTATTCATATCAGGATTATCAATACC
ATATTTTTGAAAAAGCCGTTTCTGTAATGAAGGAGAAAACTCACCGAGGCAGTTCCATAGGATGGCAAGA
TCCTGGTATCGGTCTGCGATTCCGACTCGTCCAACATCAATACAACCTATTAATTTCCCCTCGTCAAAAA
TAAGGTTATCAAGTGAGAAATCACCATGAGTGACGACTGAATCCGGTGAGAATGGCAAAAGTTTATGCAT
TTCTTTCCAGACTTGTTCAACAGGCCAGCCATTACGCTCGTCATCAAAATCACTCGCATCAACCAAACCG
TTATTCATTCGTGATTGCGCCTGAGCGAGACGAAATACGCGATCGCTGTTAAAAGGACAATTACAAACAG
GAATCGAATGCAACCGGCGCAGGAACACTGCCAGCGCATCAACAATATTTTCACCTGAATCAGGATATTC
TTCTAATACCTGGAATGCTGTTTTCCCGGGGATCGCAGTGGTGAGTAACCATGCATCATCAGGAGTACGG
ATAAAATGCTTGATGGTCGGAAGAGGCATAAATTCCGTCAGCCAGTTTAGTCTGACCATCTCATCTGTAA
CATCATTGGCAACGCTACCTTTGCCATGTTTCAGAAACAACTCTGGCGCATCGGGCTTCCCATACAATCG
ATAGATTGTCGCACCTGATTGCCCGACATTATCGCGAGCCCATTTATACCCATATAAATCAGCATCCATG
TTGGAATTTAATCGCGGCCTAGAGCAAGACGTTTCCCGTTGAATATGGCTCATAACACCCCTTGTATTAC
TGTTTATGTAAGCAGACAGTTTTATTGTTCATGACCAAAATCCCTTAACGTGAGTTTTCGTTCCACTGAG
CGTCAGACCCCGTAGAAAAGATCAAAGGATCTTCTTGAGATCCTTTTTTTCTGCGCGTAATCTGCTGCTT
GCAAACAAAAAAACCACCGCTACCAGCGGTGGTTTGTTTGCCGGATCAAGAGCTACCAACTCTTTTTCCG
AAGGTAACTGGCTTCAGCAGAGCGCAGATACCAAATACTGTCCTTCTAGTGTAGCCGTAGTTAGGCCACC
ACTTCAAGAACTCTGTAGCACCGCCTACATACCTCGCTCTGCTAATCCTGTTACCAGTGGCTGCTGCCAG
TGGCGATAAGTCGTGTCTTACCGGGTTGGACTCAAGACGATAGTTACCGGATAAGGCGCAGCGGTCGGGC
TGAACGGGGGGTTCGTGCACACAGCCCAGCTTGGAGCGAACGACCTACACCGAACTGAGATACCTACAGC
GTGAGCTATGAGAAAGCGCCACGCTTCCCGAAGGGAGAAAGGCGGACAGGTATCCGGTAAGCGGCAGGGT
CGGAACAGGAGAGCGCACGAGGGAGCTTCCAGGGGGAAACGCCTGGTATCTTTATAGTCCTGTCGGGTTT
CGCCACCTCTGACTTGAGCGTCGATTTTTGTGATGCTCGTCAGGGGGGCGGAGCCTATGGAAAAACGCCA
GCAACGCGGCCTTTTTACGGTTCCTGGCCTTTTGCTGGCCTTTTGCTCACATGTTCTTTCCTGCGTTATC
CCCTGATTCTGTGGATAACCGTATTACCGCCTTTGAGTGAGCTGATACCGCTCGCCGCAGCCGAACGACC
GAGCGCAGCGAGTCAGTGAGCGAGGAAGCGGAAGAGCGCCTGATGCGGTATTTTCTCCTTACGCATCTGT
GCGGTATTTCACACCGCAATGGTGCACTCTCAGTACAATCTGCTCTGATGCCGCATAGTTAAGCCAGTAT
ACACTCCGCTATCGCTACGTGACTGGGTCATGGCTGCGCCCCGACACCCGCCAACACCCGCTGACGCGCC
CTGACGGGCTTGTCTGCTCCCGGCATCCGCTTACAGACAAGCTGTGACCGTCTCCGGGAGCTGCATGTGT
CAGAGGTTTTCACCGTCATCACCGAAACGCGCGAGGCAGCTGCGGTAAAGCTCATCAGCGTGGTCGTGAA
GCGATTCACAGATGTCTGCCTGTTCATCCGCGTCCAGCTCGTTGAGTTTCTCCAGAAGCGTTAATGTCTG
GCTTCTGATAAAGCGGGCCATGTTAAGGGCGGTTTTTTCCTGTTTGGTCACTGATGCCTCCGTGTAAGGG
GGATTTCTGTTCATGGGGGTAATGATACCGATGAAACGAGAGAGGATGCTCACGATACGGGTTACTGATG
ATGAACATGCCCGGTTACTGGAACGTTGTGAGGGTAAACAACTGGCGGTATGGATGCGGCGGGACCAGAG
AAAAATCACTCAGGGTCAATGCCAGCGCTTCGTTAATACAGATGTAGGTGTTCCACAGGGTAGCCAGCAG
CATCCTGCGATGCAGATCCGGAACATAATGGTGCAGGGCGCTGACTTCCGCGTTTCCAGACTTTACGAAA
CACGGAAACCGAAGACCATTCATGTTGTTGCTCAGGTCGCAGACGTTTTGCAGCAGCAGTCGCTTCACGT
TCGCTCGCGTATCGGTGATTCATTCTGCTAACCAGTAAGGCAACCCCGCCAGCCTAGCCGGGTCCTCAAC
GACAGGAGCACGATCATGCGCACCCGTGGGGCCGCCATGCCGGCGATAATGGCCTGCTTCTCGCCGAAAC
GTTTGGTGGCGGGACCAGTGACGAAGGCTTGAGCGAGGGCGTGCAAGATTCCGAATACCGCAAGCGACAG
GCCGATCATCGTCGCGCTCCAGCGAAAGCGGTCCTCGCCGAAAATGACCCAGAGCGCTGCCGGCACCTGT
CCTACGAGTTGCATGATAAAGAAGACAGTCATAAGTGCGGCGACGATAGTCATGCCCCGCGCCCACCGGA
AGGAGCTGACTGGGTTGAAGGCTCTCAAGGGCATCGGTCGAGATCCCGGTGCCTAATGAGTGAGCTAACT
TACATTAATTGCGTTGCGCTCACTGCCCGCTTTCCAGTCGGGAAACCTGTCGTGCCAGCTGCATTAATGA
ATCGGCCAACGCGCGGGGAGAGGCGGTTTGCGTATTGGGCGCCAGGGTGGTTTTTCTTTTCACCAGTGAG
ACGGGCAACAGCTGATTGCCCTTCACCGCCTGGCCCTGAGAGAGTTGCAGCAAGCGGTCCACGCTGGTTT
GCCCCAGCAGGCGAAAATCCTGTTTGATGGTGGTTAACGGCGGGATATAACATGAGCTGTCTTCGGTATC
GTCGTATCCCACTACCGAGATATCCGCACCAACGCGCAGCCCGGACTCGGTAATGGCGCGCATTGCGCCC
AGCGCCATCTGATCGTTGGCAACCAGCATCGCAGTGGGAACGATGCCCTCATTCAGCATTTGCATGGTTT
GTTGAAAACCGGACATGGCACTCCAGTCGCCTTCCCGTTCCGCTATCGGCTGAATTTGATTGCGAGTGAG
ATATTTATGCCAGCCAGCCAGACGCAGACGCGCCGAGACAGAACTTAATGGGCCCGCTAACAGCGCGATT
TGCTGGTGACCCAATGCGACCAGATGCTCCACGCCCAGTCGCGTACCGTCTTCATGGGAGAAAATAATAC
TGTTGATGGGTGTCTGGTCAGAGACATCAAGAAATAACGCCGGAACATTAGTGCAGGCAGCTTCCACAGC
AATGGCATCCTGGTCATCCAGCGGATAGTTAATGATCAGCCCACTGACGCGTTGCGCGAGAAGATTGTGC
ACCGCCGCTTTACAGGCTTCGACGCCGCTTCGTTCTACCATCGACACCACCACGCTGGCACCCAGTTGAT
CGGCGCGAGATTTAATCGCCGCGACAATTTGCGACGGCGCGTGCAGGGCCAGACTGGAGGTGGCAACGCC
AATCAGCAACGACTGTTTGCCCGCCAGTTGTTGTGCCACGCGGTTGGGAATGTAATTCAGCTCCGCCATC
GCCGCTTCCACTTTTTCCCGCGTTTTCGCAGAAACGTGGCTGGCCTGGTTCACCACGCGGGAAACGGTCT
GATAAGAGACACCGGCATACTCTGCGACATCGTATAACGTTACTGGTTTCACATTCACCACCCTGAATTG
ACTCTCTTCCGGGCGCTATCATGCCATACCGCGAAAGGTTTTGCGCCATTCGATGGTGTCCGGGATCTCG
ACGCTCTCCCTTATGCGACTCCTGCATTAGGAAGCAGCCCAGTAGTAGGTTGAGGCCGTTGAGCACCGCC
GCCGCAAGGAATGGTGCATGCAAGGAGATGGCGCCCAACAGTCCCCCGGCCAC
Features (pLannotate 1.2.2; 21 found; start..end, strand, type, name):
    176..194     +  promoter       T7 promoter: promoter for bacteriophage T7 RNA polymerase
    195..219     +  protein_bind   lac operator: The lac repressor binds to the lac operator to inhibit transcription in E. coli. This inhibition can be relieved by adding lactose or isopropyl-β-D-thiogalactopyranoside (IPTG). lac repressor encoded by lacI
    234..256     +  RBS            RBS: efficient ribosome binding site from bacteriophage T7 gene 10 (Olins and Rangwala, 1989)
    275..291     +  CDS            capTEV™ (fragment): composite tag for in vivo biotinylation, TEV protease cleavage, and 6xHis tagging
    302..319     +  CDS            thrombin site: thrombin recognition and cleavage site
    323..718     +  CDS            PLAAT3 (fragment): PLAT3_HUMAN - Also known as HRASLS3 From Homo sapiens (Human).
    728..745     +  CDS            9xHis (fragment): 9xHis affinity tag
    755..804     +  CDS            SET1 (fragment): solubility-enhancement tag derived from T7 phage gene 10B
    812..859     +  terminator     T7 terminator: transcription terminator for bacteriophage T7 RNA polymerase
    896..1324    +  rep_origin     f1 ori (sequence partly withheld): f1 bacteriophage origin of replication; arrow indicates direction of (+) strand synthesis
   1377..1434    +  promoter       AmpR promoter (fragment): bla
   1443..2258    -  CDS            KanR: aminoglycoside phosphotransferase; aph(3')-Ia; confers resistance to kanamycin in bacteria or G418 (Geneticin®) in eukaryotes
   2380..2968    +  rep_origin     ori: high-copy-number ColE1/pMB1/pBR322/pUC origin of replication
   3154..3293    -  misc_feature   bom: basis of mobility region from pBR322
   3395..3586    -  CDS            rop: Rop protein, which maintains plasmids at low copy number; rop
   3603..3983    +  CDS            YPB1_ECOLX: Protein predicted: Swiss-Prot protein existence level 4. From Escherichia coli.
   4055..4346    -  CDS            TcR (fragment): tetracycline efflux protein; tet; confers resistance to tetracycline
   4361..4382    -  protein_bind   CAP binding site: CAP binding activates transcription in the presence of cAMP. E. coli catabolite activator protein
   4395..5477    -  CDS            lacI: lac repressor; lacI; The lac repressor binds to the lac operator to inhibit transcription in E. coli. This inhibition can be relieved by adding lactose or isopropyl-β-D-thiogalactopyranoside (IPTG).
   5478..5555    -  promoter       lacI promoter: lacI
   5563..154     -  CDS            TcR (fragment) (across the origin): tetracycline efflux protein; tet; confers resistance to tetracycline
