[The description below was written by a language model from this plasmid's Addgene catalogue record and pLannotate feature annotations shown in this document.]
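Description:
pET28b-HRASLS3-1-132 is a bacterial expression plasmid built on the Novagen pET28b backbone for producing the N-terminal region (residues 1–132, as the name indicates) of human HRASLS3, also known as PLA2G16, H-REV107 or PLAAT3, in E. coli. The roughly 400 bp coding fragment was inserted between the NdeI and XhoI sites, both of which remain intact. This places it in frame behind the backbone-encoded N-terminal His tag and a thrombin cleavage site that allows the tag to be removed after affinity purification. The short "capTEV" fragment upstream of the thrombin site in the feature table most likely corresponds to this His tag. A second His-tag sequence is annotated just downstream of the insert, as is usual in pET28 vectors. The catalogue lists only the N-terminal tag, and the record does not say whether the insert carries a stop codon that would exclude the downstream one.

Expression is driven by a T7 promoter followed by a lac operator and the T7 gene 10 ribosome binding site, and it ends at the T7 terminator. The plasmid also carries lacI, so transcription is repressed until IPTG is added and requires a host that supplies T7 RNA polymerase. Propagation relies on a pBR322-type origin with the rop gene and bom region, consistent with the low copy number listed. Selection is by kanamycin resistance. An f1 origin is also present. The short tetracycline-resistance and AmpR promoter fragments are annotation matches to backbone remnants rather than functional markers. The construct is intended for recombinant production and purification of the HRASLS3 N-terminal region for biochemical characterization.
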