Addgene plasmid #100725: pET28b-HRASLS3-1-132
Purpose: Expression of N-terminal region of human HRASLS3 in E.coli
Depositing lab: Byung Il Lee. Depositing organization: National Cancer Center (KR). Publication: Expression, purification and biochemical characterization of the N-terminal regions of human TIG3 and HRASLS3 proteins. Han BG, Cho JW, Cho YD, Kim SY, Yoon HJ, Song HK, Cheong HK, Jeon YH, Lee DK, Lee S, Lee BI. Protein Expr Purif. 2010 May;71(1):103-7. doi: 10.1016/j.pep.2010.01.018. Epub 2010 Jan 25. PubMed 20100577.
Backbone
  Vector backbone: pET28b
  Backbone manufacturer: Novagen
  Backbone size w/o insert (bp): 5200
  Total vector size (bp): 5600
  Vector type: Bacterial Expression
Growth in bacteria
  Bacterial resistance: Kanamycin, 50 μg/mL
  Growth temperature: 37°C
  Growth strain: DH5alpha
  Copy number: Low Copy
Gene/Insert
  Gene/Insert name: HRASLS3 (alt names: PLA2G16; HREV107)
  Species: H. sapiens (human)
  Insert size (bp): 400
  Entrez Gene: PLAAT3 (a.k.a. AdPLA, H-REV107, H-REV107-1, HRASLS3, HREV107, HREV107-1, HREV107-3, HRSL3, PLA2G16, PLAAT-3)
  Promoter: T7 promotor
  Tag / fusion protein: His (N terminal on backbone)
  Cloning method: Restriction Enzyme; 5′ cloning site NdeI (not destroyed); 3′ cloning site XhoI (not destroyed)
  Sequencing primers: 5′ TAATACGACTCACTATAGGG (T7 promoter primer); 3′ CCGCTGAGCAATAACTAGC (T7 terminator primer)
Terms and licenses: Academic/Nonprofit Terms; Industry Terms: Not Available to Industry
How to cite: pET28b-HRASLS3-1-132 was a gift from Byung Il Lee (Addgene plasmid # 100725 ; http://n2t.net/addgene:100725 ; RRID:Addgene_100725)
