>Addgene plasmid #100725 | pET28b-HRASLS3-1-132 | depositor partial sequence | sequence record 193636 | T7
CTATAGAACGGTCAATTCCCTCTAGAAATAATTTTGTTTAACTTTAAGAAGGAGATATACCATGGGCAGC
AGCCATCATCATCATCATCACAGCAGCGGCCTGGTGCCGCGCGGCAGCCATATGCGTGCGCCCATTCCAG
AGCCTAAGCCTGGAGACCTGATTGAGATTTTTCGCCCTTTCTACAGACACTGGGCCATCTATGTTGGCGA
TGGATATGTGGTTCATCTGGCCCCTCCAAGTGAGGTCGCAGGAGCTGGTGCAGCCAGTGTCATGTCCGCC
CTGACTGACAAGGCCATCGTGAAGAAGGAATTGCTGTATGATGTGGCCGGGAGTGACAAGTACCAGGTCA
ACAACAAACATGATGACAAGTACTCGCCGCTGCCCTGCAGCAAAATCATCCAGCGGGCGGAGGAGCTGGT
GGGGCAGGAGGTGCTCTACAAGCTGACCAGTGAGAACTGCGAGCACTTTGTGAATGAGCTGCGCTATGGA
GTCGCCCGCAGTGACCAGGTCAGAGATTAACTCGAGCACCACCACCACCACCACTGAGATCCGGCTGCTA
ACAAAGCCCGAAAGGAAGCTGAGTTGGCTGCTGCCACCGCTGAGCAATAACTAGCATAACCCCTTGGGGC
CTCTAAACGGGTCTTGAGGGGTTTTTTGCTGAAAGGAGGAACTATATCCGGATTGGCGAATGGG
[124 nt withheld, positions 695-818]
C
[91 nt withheld, positions 820-910]
A
[49 nt withheld, positions 912-960]
CCTTTGACGTTGGAGTCCACGTTCTTT
[37 nt withheld, positions 988-1024]
ACCCTATCTCGGTCTATTCTTTTGATTTATAAGGGATTTTGCCGATTTCGGCCTATTGGTTAAAAAATGA
GCTGATTTACCAAAAATTTAACGCGAATTTTAACAAAATATTAACGCTTACAATTTAGGTGGCACTTTTC
GGGGAAATGTGCCCGGAACCCCTATTTGTTATTTTTCAAAAACATTCAAATATGTTCCGGTCATGAATAA
TTCTTAGAAAACCCTCCGAGCTCCATGGAACTGGCATTTTTCTATCCGGATTTCAATCCCATTTTTGGAA
AAGCGGTTCTGTATGAAGAGAAACTCCCGAGGCGTTCCAAGGGAGG
